Addgene plasmid #54161: mEmerald-MCAK-C-7
Purpose: Localization: Microtubules/Kinesin, Excitation: 487, Emission: 509
Depositing lab: Michael Davidson.
Backbone
  Vector backbone: mEmerald-C1
  Backbone size w/o insert (bp): 4750
  Vector type: Mammalian Expression
  Selectable markers: Neomycin (select with G418)
Growth in bacteria
  Bacterial resistance: Kanamycin, 50 μg/mL
  Growth temperature: 37°C
  Growth strain: DH5alpha
  Copy number: High Copy
Gene/Insert
  Gene/Insert name: MCAK (alt names: Mitotic Centromere-Associated Kinesin; NM_006845.3)
  Species: H. sapiens (human)
  Entrez Gene: KIF2C (a.k.a. CT139, KNSL6, MCAK)
  Promoter: CMV
  Tag / fusion protein: mEmerald (N terminal on backbone)
  Cloning method: Unknown
  Sequencing primers: 5′ CMV-F; 3′ SV40pA-R
Terms and licenses: Academic/Nonprofit Terms; Industry Terms
Depositor comments: Mitotic Centromere-Associated Kinesin. Excitation = 487; Emission = 509. Localization data: Microtubules/Kinesin
How to cite: mEmerald-MCAK-C-7 was a gift from Michael Davidson (Addgene plasmid # 54161 ; http://n2t.net/addgene:54161 ; RRID:Addgene_54161)
