[The description below was written by a language model from this plasmid's Addgene catalogue record.]
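Description:
mEmerald-MCAK-C-7 is a mammalian expression plasmid built on the mEmerald-C1 backbone (about 4.75 kb without insert), designed to produce a fluorescently labelled form of human mitotic centromere-associated kinesin (MCAK, the product of the KIF2C gene). The coding sequence is placed downstream of the mEmerald open reading frame, so the green fluorescent protein sits at the N terminus of the fusion. The "C-7" in the name probably refers to the C-type fusion layout and the linker between the two parts, but the record does not define it. Transcription is driven by the CMV promoter, a strong constitutive promoter in most mammalian cell lines. The SV40pA-R sequencing primer suggests an SV40 polyadenylation signal after the insert. The cloning method is recorded as unknown, and no feature table is supplied, so junction details and the exact layout of other elements cannot be confirmed.

In bacteria the plasmid is maintained at high copy number under kanamycin selection. In mammalian cells a neomycin resistance marker allows G418 selection of stable transfectants. The specific origin of replication is not stated.

mEmerald is a bright green GFP variant, listed here with excitation at 487 nm and emission at 509 nm, compatible with standard GFP/FITC filter sets. The construct serves as a localization marker, annotated for microtubules/kinesin. It is suited to live- or fixed-cell fluorescence imaging of MCAK, a kinesin-13 family microtubule depolymerase, for example to follow its distribution on microtubules and mitotic structures after transient or stable transfection.
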