>Addgene plasmid #54161 | mEmerald-MCAK-C-7 | depositor partial sequence | sequence record 84325 | insert sequence
GATCCGCTAGCGCTACCGGTCGCCACCATGGTGAGCAAGGGCGAGGAGCTGTTCACCGGGGTGGTGCCCA
TCCTGGTCGAGCTGGACGGCGACGTAAACGGCCACAAGTTCAGCGTGTCCGGCGAGGGCGAGGGCGATGC
CACCTACGGCAAGCTGACCCTGAAGTTCATCTGCACCACCGGCAAGCTGCCCGTGCCCTGGCCCACCCTC
GTGACCACCTTGACCTACGGCGTGCAGTGCTTCGCCCGCTACCCCGACCACATGAAGCAGCACGACTTCT
TCAAGTCCGCCATGCCCGAAGGCTACGTCCAGGAGCGCACCATCTTCTTCAAGGACGACGGCAACTACAA
GACCCGCGCCGAGGTGAAGTTCGAGGGCGACACCCTGGTGAACCGCATCGAGCTGAAGGGCATCGACTTC
AAGGAGGACGGCAACATCCTGGGGCACAAGCTGGAGTACAACTACAACAGCCACAAGGTCTATATCACCG
CCGACAAGCAGAAGAACGGCATCAAGGTGAACTTCAAGACCCGCCACAACATCGAGGACGGCAGCGTGCA
GCTCGCCGACCACTACCAGCAGAACACCCCCATCGGCGACGGCCCCGTGCTGCTGCCCGACAACCACTAC
CTGAGCACCCAGTCCAAGCTGAGCAAAGACCCCAACGAGAAGCGCGATCACATGGTCCTGCTGGAGTTCG
TGACCGCCGCCGGGATCACTCTCGGCATGGACGAGCTGTACAAGTCCGGAGCCGCTTCCGCCTCCATGGC
CATGGACTCGTCGCTTCAGGCCCGCCTGTTTCCCGGTCTCGCTATCAAGATCCAACGCAGTAATGGTTTA
ATTCACAGTGCCAATGTAAGGACTGTGAACTTGGAGAAATCCTGTGTTTCAGTGGAATGGGCAGAAGGAG
GTGCCACAAAGGGCAAAGAGATTGATTTTGATGATGTGGCTGCAATAAACCCAGAACTCTTACAGCTTCT
TCCCTTACATCCGAAGGACAATCTGCCCTTGCAGGAAAATGTAACAATCCAGAAACAAAAACGGAGATCC
GTCAACTCCAAAATTCCTGCTCCAAAAGAAAGTCTTCGAAGCCGCTCCACTCGCATGTCCACTGTCTCAG
AGCTTCGCATCACGGCTCAGGAGAATGACATGGAGGTGGAGCTGCCTGCAGCTGCAAACTCCCGCAAGCA
GTTTTCAGTTCCTCCTGCCCCCACTAGGCCTTCCTGCCCTGCAGTGGCTGAAATACCATTGAGGATGGTC
AGCGAGGAGATGGAAGAGCAAGTCCATTCCATCCGAGGCAGCTCTTCTGCAAACCCTGTGAACTCAGTTC
GGAGGAAATCATGTCTTGTGAAGGAAGTGGAAAAAATGAAGAACAAGCGAGAAGAGAAGAAGGCCCAGAA
CTCTGAAATGAGAATGAAGAGAGCTCAGGAGTATGACAGTAGTTTTCCAAACTGGGAATTTGCCCGAATG
ATTAAAGAATTTCGGGCTACTTTGGAATGTCATCCACTTACTATGACTGATCCTATCGAAGAGCACAGAA
TATGTGTCTGTGTTAGGAAACGCCCACTGAATAAGCAAGAATTGGCCAAGAAAGAAATTGATGTGATTTC
CATTCCTAGCAAGTGTCTCCTCTTGGTACATGAACCCAAGTTGAAAGTGGACTTAACAAAGTATCTGGAG
AACCAAGCATTCTGCTTTGACTTTGCATTTGATGAAACAGCTTCGAATGAAGTTGTCTACAGGTTCACAG
CAAGGCCACTGGTACAGACAATCTTTGAAGGTGGAAAAGCAACTTGTTTTGCATATGGCCAGACAGGAAG
TGGCAAGACACATACTATGGGCGGAGACCTCTCTGGGAAAGCCCAGAATGCATCCAAAGGGATCTATGCC
ATGGCCTCCCGGGACGTCTTCCTCCTGAAGAATCAACCCTGCTACCGGAAGTTGGGCCTGGAAGTCTATG
TGACATTCTTCGAGATCTACAATGGGAAGCTGTTTGACCTGCTCAACAAGAAGGCCAAGCTGCGCGTGCT
GGAGGACGGCAAGCAACAGGTGCAAGTGGTGGGGCTGCAGGAGCATCTGGTTAACTCTGCTGATGATGTC
ATCAAGATGATCGACATGGGCAGCGCCTGCAGAACCTCTGGGCAGACATTTGCCAACTCCAATTCCTCCC
GCTCCCACGCGTGCTTCCAAATTATTCTTCGAGCTAAAGGGAGAATGCATGGCAAGTTCTCTTTGGTAGA
TCTGGCAGGGAATGAGCGAGGCGCGGACACTTCCAGTGCTGACCGGCAGACCCGCATGGAGGGCGCAGAA
ATCAACAAGAGTCTCTTAGCCCTGAAGGAGTGCATCAGGGCCCTGGGACAGAACAAGGCTCACACCCCGT
TCCGTGAGAGCAAGCTGACACAGGTGCTGAGGGACTCCTTCATTGGGGAGAACTCTAGGACTTGCATGAT
TGCCACGATCTCACCAGGCATAAGCTCCTGTGAATATACTTTAAACACCCTGAGATATGCAGACAGGGTC
AAGGAGCTGAGCCCCCACAGTGGGCCCAGTGGAGAGCAGTTGATTCAAATGGAAACAGAAGAGATGGAAG
CCTGCTCTAACGGGGCGCTGATTCCAGGCAATTTATCCAAGGAAGAGGAGGAACTGTCTTCCCAGATGTC
CAGCTTTAACGAAGCCATGACTCAGATCAGGGAGCTGGAGGAGAAGGCTATGGAAGAGCTCAAGGAGATC
ATACAGCAAGGACCAGACTGGCTTGAGCTCTCTGAGATGACCGAGCAGCCAGACTATGACCTGGAGACCT
TTGTGAACAAAGCGGAATCTGCTCTGGCCCAGCAAGCCAAGCATTTCTCAGCCCTGCGAGATGTCATCAA
GGCCTTGCGCCTGGCCATGCAGCTGGAAGAGCAGGCTAGCAGACAAATAAGCAGCAAGAAACGGCCCCAG
TGACTCGAGCTCAAGCTTCGAATTCTGCAGTCGACGGTACCGCGGGCCCGGGATCCACCGGATCTAGATA
ACTGATCATAATCAGCCATACCACATT
