>Addgene plasmid #54161 | mEmerald-MCAK-C-7 | addgene partial sequence | sequence record 88978 | EGFP-C 5'-CATGGTCCTGCTGGAGTTCGTG-3'
TGGACGAGCTGTACAAGTCCGGAGCCGCTTCCGCCTCCATGGCCATGGACTCGTCGCTTCAGGCCCGCCT
GTTTCCCGGTCTCGCTATCAAGATCCAACGCAGTAATGGTTTAATTCACAGTGCCAATGTAAGGACTGTG
AACTTGGAGAAATCCTGTGTTTCAGTGGAATGGGCAGAAGGAGGTGCCACAAAGGGCAAAGAGATTGATT
TTGATGATGTGGCTGCAATAAACCCAGAACTCTTACAGCTTCTTCCCTTACATCCGAAGGACAATCTGCC
CTTGCAGGAAAATGTAACAATCCAGAAACAAAAACGGAGATCCGTCAACTCCAAAATTCCTGCTCCAAAA
GAAAGTCTTCGAAGCCGCTCCACTCGCATGTCCACTGTCTCAGAGCTTCGCATCACGGCTCAGGAGAATG
ACATGGAGGTGGAGCTGCCTGCAGCTGCAAACTCCCGCAAGCAGTTTTCAGTTCCTCCTGCCCCCACTAG
GCCTTCCTGCCCTGCAGTGGCTGAAATACCATTGAGGATGGTCAGCGAGGAGATGGAAGAGCAAGTCCAT
TCCATCCGAGGCAGCTCTTCTGCAAACCCTGTGAACTCAGTTCGGAGGAAATCATGTCTTGTGAAGGAAG
TGGAAAAAATGAAGAACAAGCGAGAAGAGAAGAAGGCCCAGAACTCTGAAATGAGAATGAAGAGAGCTCA
GGAGTATGACAGTAGTTTTCCAAACTGGGAATTTGCCCGAATGATTAAAGAATTTCGGGCTACTTTGGAA
TGTCATCCACTTACTATGACTGATCCTATCGAAGAGCACAGAATATGTGTCTGTGTTAGGAAACGCCCAC
TGAATAAGCAAGAATTGGCC
